>Addgene plasmid #183333 | CROP_C9_Puro_NTC1 | addgene full sequence | sequence record 490176 | Addgene NGS Result
TTTCCATAGGCTCCGCCCCCCTGACGAGCATCACAAAAATCGACGCTCAAGTCAGAGGTGGCGAAACCCG
ACAGGACTATAAAGATACCAGGCGTTTCCCCCTGGAAGCTCCCTCGTGCGCTCTCCTGTTCCGACCCTGC
CGCTTACCGGATACCTGTCCGCCTTTCTCCCTTCGGGAAGCGTGGCGCTTTCTCATAGCTCACGCTGTAG
GTATCTCAGTTCGGTGTAGGTCGTTCGCTCCAAGCTGGGCTGTGTGCACGAACCCCCCGTTCAGCCCGAC
CGCTGCGCCTTATCCGGTAACTATCGTCTTGAGTCCAACCCGGTAAGACACGACTTATCGCCACTGGCAG
CAGCCACTGGTAACAGGATTAGCAGAGCGAGGTATGTAGGCGGTGCTACAGAGTTCTTGAAGTGGTGGCC
TAACTACGGCTACACTAGAAGAACAGTATTTGGTATCTGCGCTCTGCTGAAGCCAGTTACCTTCGGAAAA
AGAGTTGGTAGCTCTTGATCCGGCAAACAAACCACCGCTGGTAGCGGTGGTTTTTTTGTTTGCAAGCAGC
AGATTACGCGCAGAAAAAAAGGATCTCAAGAAGATCCTTTGATCTTTTCTACGGGGTCTGACGCTCAGTG
GAACGAAAACTCACGTTAAGGGATTTTGGTCATGAGATTATCAAAAAGGATCTTCACCTAGATCCTTTTA
AATTAAAAATGAAGTTTTAAATCAATCTAAAGTATATATGAGTAAACTTGGTCTGACAGTTACCAATGCT
TAATCAGTGAGGCACCTATCTCAGCGATCTGTCTATTTCGTTCATCCATAGTTGCCTGACTCCCCGTCGT
GTAGATAACTACGATACGGGAGGGCTTACCATCTGGCCCCAGTGCTGCAATGATACCGCGAGACCCACGC
TCACCGGCTCCAGATTTATCAGCAATAAACCAGCCAGCCGGAAGGGCCGAGCGCAGAAGTGGTCCTGCAA
CTTTATCCGCCTCCATCCAGTCTATTAATTGTTGCCGGGAAGCTAGAGTAAGTAGTTCGCCAGTTAATAG
TTTGCGCAACGTTGTTGCCATTGCTACAGGCATCGTGGTGTCACGCTCGTCGTTTGGTATGGCTTCATTC
AGCTCCGGTTCCCAACGATCAAGGCGAGTTACATGATCCCCCATGTTGTGCAAAAAAGCGGTTAGCTCCT
TCGGTCCTCCGATCGTTGTCAGAAGTAAGTTGGCCGCAGTGTTATCACTCATGGTTATGGCAGCACTGCA
TAATTCTCTTACTGTCATGCCATCCGTAAGATGCTTTTCTGTGACTGGTGAGTACTCAACCAAGTCATTC
TGAGAATAGTGTATGCGGCGACCGAGTTGCTCTTGCCCGGCGTCAATACGGGATAATACCGCGCCACATA
GCAGAACTTTAAAAGTGCTCATCATTGGAAAACGTTCTTCGGGGCGAAAACTCTCAAGGATCTTACCGCT
GTTGAGATCCAGTTCGATGTAACCCACTCGTGCACCCAACTGATCTTCAGCATCTTTTACTTTCACCAGC
GTTTCTGGGTGAGCAAAAACAGGAAGGCAAAATGCCGCAAAAAAGGGAATAAGGGCGACACGGAAATGTT
GAATACTCATACTCTTCCTTTTTCAATATTATTGAAGCATTTATCAGGGTTATTGTCTCATGAGCGGATA
CATATTTGAATGTATTTAGAAAAATAAACAAATAGGGGTTCCGCGCACATTTCCCCGAAAAGTGCCACCT
GACGTCGACGGATCGGGAGATCTCCCGATCCCCTATGGTGCACTCTCAGTACAATCTGCTCTGATGCCGC
ATAGTTAAGCCAGTATCTGCTCCCTGCTTGTGTGTTGGAGGTCGCTGAGTAGTGCGCGAGCAAAATTTAA
GCTACAACAAGGCAAGGCTTGACCGACAATTGCATGAAGAATCTGCTTAGGGTTAGGCGTTTTGCGCTGC
TTCGCGATGTACGGGCCAGATATACGCGTTGACATTGATTATTGACTAGTTATTAATAGTAATCAATTAC
GGGGTCATTAGTTCATAGCCCATATATGGAGTTCCGCGTTACATAACTTACGGTAAATGGCCCGCCTGGC
TGACCGCCCAACGACCCCCGCCCATTGACGTCAATAATGACGTATGTTCCCATAGTAACGCCAATAGGGA
CTTTCCATTGACGTCAATGGGTGGAGTATTTACGGTAAACTGCCCACTTGGCAGTACATCAAGTGTATCA
TATGCCAAGTACGCCCCCTATTGACGTCAATGACGGTAAATGGCCCGCCTGGCATTATGCCCAGTACATG
ACCTTATGGGACTTTCCTACTTGGCAGTACATCTACGTATTAGTCATCGCTATTACCATGGTGATGCGGT
TTTGGCAGTACATCAATGGGCGTGGATAGCGGTTTGACTCACGGGGATTTCCAAGTCTCCACCCCATTGA
CGTCAATGGGAGTTTGTTTTGGCACCAAAATCAACGGGACTTTCCAAAATGTCGTAACAACTCCGCCCCA
TTGACGCAAATGGGCGGTAGGCGTGTACGGTGGGAGGTCTATATAAGCAGCGCGTTTTGCCTGTACTGGG
TCTCTCTGGTTAGACCAGATCTGAGCCTGGGAGCTCTCTGGCTAACTAGGGAACCCACTGCTTAAGCCTC
AATAAAGCTTGCCTTGAGTGCTTCAAGTAGTGTGTGCCCGTCTGTTGTGTGACTCTGGTAACTAGAGATC
CCTCAGACCCTTTTAGTCAGTGTGGAAAATCTCTAGCAGTGGCGCCCGAACAGGGACTTGAAAGCGAAAG
GGAAACCAGAGGAGCTCTCTCGACGCAGGACTCGGCTTGCTGAAGCGCGCACGGCAAGAGGCGAGGGGCG
GCGACTGGTGAGTACGCCAAAAATTTTGACTAGCGGAGGCTAGAAGGAGAGAGATGGGTGCGAGAGCGTC
AGTATTAAGCGGGGGAGAATTAGATCGCGATGGGAAAAAATTCGGTTAAGGCCAGGGGGAAAGAAAAAAT
ATAAATTAAAACATATAGTATGGGCAAGCAGGGAGCTAGAACGATTCGCAGTTAATCCTGGCCTGTTAGA
AACATCAGAAGGCTGTAGACAAATACTGGGACAGCTACAACCATCCCTTCAGACAGGATCAGAAGAACTT
AGATCATTATATAATACAGTAGCAACCCTCTATTGTGTGCATCAAAGGATAGAGATAAAAGACACCAAGG
AAGCTTTAGACAAGATAGAGGAAGAGCAAAACAAAAGTAAGACCACCGCACAGCAAGCGGCCGCTGATCT
TCAGACCTGGAGGAGGAGATATGAGGGACAATTGGAGAAGTGAATTATATAAATATAAAGTAGTAAAAAT
TGAACCATTAGGAGTAGCACCCACCAAGGCAAAGAGAAGAGTGGTGCAGAGAGAAAAAAGAGCAGTGGGA
ATAGGAGCTTTGTTCCTTGGGTTCTTGGGAGCAGCAGGAAGCACTATGGGCGCAGCGTCAATGACGCTGA
CGGTACAGGCCAGACAATTATTGTCTGGTATAGTGCAGCAGCAGAACAATTTGCTGAGGGCTATTGAGGC
GCAACAGCATCTGTTGCAACTCACAGTCTGGGGCATCAAGCAGCTCCAGGCAAGAATCCTGGCTGTGGAA
AGATACCTAAAGGATCAACAGCTCCTGGGGATTTGGGGTTGCTCTGGAAAACTCATTTGCACCACTGCTG
TGCCTTGGAATGCTAGTTGGAGTAATAAATCTCTGGAACAGATTTGGAATCACACGACCTGGATGGAGTG
GGACAGAGAAATTAACAATTACACAAGCTTAATACACTCCTTAATTGAAGAATCGCAAAACCAGCAAGAA
AAGAATGAACAAGAATTATTGGAATTAGATAAATGGGCAAGTTTGTGGAATTGGTTTAACATAACAAATT
GGCTGTGGTATATAAAATTATTCATAATGATAGTAGGAGGCTTGGTAGGTTTAAGAATAGTTTTTGCTGT
ACTTTCTATAGTGAATAGAGTTAGGCAGGGATATTCACCATTATCGTTTCAGACCCACCTCCCAACCCCG
AGGGGACCCGACAGGCCCGAAGGAATAGAAGAAGAAGGTGGAGAGAGAGACAGAGACAGATCCATTCGAT
TAGTGAACGGATCGGCACTGCGTGCGCCAATTCTGCAGACAAATGGCAGTATTCATCCACAATTTTAAAA
GAAAAGGGGGGATTGGGGGGTACAGTGCAGGGGAAAGAATAGTAGACATAATAGCAACAGACATACAAAC
TAAAGAATTACAAAAACAAATTACAAAAATTCAAAATTTTCGGGTTTATTACAGGGACAGCAGAGATCCA
GTTTGGTTAATTAAGGTACCGAGGGCCTATTTCCCATGATTCCTTCATATTTGCATATACGATACAAGGC
TGTTAGAGAGATAATTAGAATTAATTTGACTGTAAACACAAAGATATTAGTACAAAATACGTGACGTAGA
AAGTAATAATTTCTTGGGTAGTTTGCAGTTTTAAAATTATGTTTTAAAATGGACTATCATATGCTTACCG
TAACTTGAAAGTATTTCGATTTCTTGGCTTTATATATCTTGTGGAAAGGACGAAACACCGAAAAAGCTTC
CGCCTGATGGGTTTTAGAGCTAGAAATAGCAAGTTAAAATAAGGCTAGTCCGTTATCAACTTGAAAAAGT
GGCACCGAGTCGGTGCTTTTTTGAATTCGCTAGCTAGGTCTTGAAAGGAGTGGGAATTGGCTCCGGTGCC
CGTCAGTGGGCAGAGCGCACATCGCCCACAGTCCCCGAGAAGTTGGGGGGAGGGGTCGGCAATTGATCCG
GTGCCTAGAGAAGGTGGCGCGGGGTAAACTGGGAAAGTGATGTCGTGTACTGGCTCCGCCTTTTTCCCGA
GGGTGGGGGAGAACCGTATATAAGTGCAGTAGTCGCCGTGAACGTTCTTTTTCGCAACGGGTTTGCCGCC
AGAACACAGGACCGGTTCTAGAGCGCTGCCACCATGGACAAGAAGTACAGCATCGGCCTGGACATCGGCA
CCAACTCTGTGGGCTGGGCCGTGATCACCGACGAGTACAAGGTGCCCAGCAAGAAATTCAAGGTGCTGGG
CAACACCGACCGGCACAGCATCAAGAAGAACCTGATCGGAGCCCTGCTGTTCGACAGCGGCGAAACAGCC
GAGGCCACCCGGCTGAAGAGAACCGCCAGAAGAAGATACACCAGACGGAAGAACCGGATCTGCTATCTGC
AAGAGATCTTCAGCAACGAGATGGCCAAGGTGGACGACAGCTTCTTCCACAGACTGGAAGAGTCCTTCCT
GGTGGAAGAGGATAAGAAGCACGAGCGGCACCCCATCTTCGGCAACATCGTGGACGAGGTGGCCTACCAC
GAGAAGTACCCCACCATCTACCACCTGAGAAAGAAACTGGTGGACAGCACCGACAAGGCCGACCTGCGGC
TGATCTATCTGGCCCTGGCCCACATGATCAAGTTCCGGGGCCACTTCCTGATCGAGGGCGACCTGAACCC
CGACAACAGCGACGTGGACAAGCTGTTCATCCAGCTGGTGCAGACCTACAACCAGCTGTTCGAGGAAAAC
CCCATCAACGCCAGCGGCGTGGACGCCAAGGCCATCCTGTCTGCCAGACTGAGCAAGAGCAGACGGCTGG
AAAATCTGATCGCCCAGCTGCCCGGCGAGAAGAAGAATGGCCTGTTCGGAAACCTGATTGCCCTGAGCCT
GGGCCTGACCCCCAACTTCAAGAGCAACTTCGACCTGGCCGAGGATGCCAAACTGCAGCTGAGCAAGGAC
ACCTACGACGACGACCTGGACAACCTGCTGGCCCAGATCGGCGACCAGTACGCCGACCTGTTTCTGGCCG
CCAAGAACCTGTCCGACGCCATCCTGCTGAGCGACATCCTGAGAGTGAACACCGAGATCACCAAGGCCCC
CCTGAGCGCCTCTATGATCAAGAGATACGACGAGCACCACCAGGACCTGACCCTGCTGAAAGCTCTCGTG
CGGCAGCAGCTGCCTGAGAAGTACAAAGAGATTTTCTTCGACCAGAGCAAGAACGGCTACGCCGGCTACA
TTGACGGCGGAGCCAGCCAGGAAGAGTTCTACAAGTTCATCAAGCCCATCCTGGAAAAGATGGACGGCAC
CGAGGAACTGCTCGTGAAGCTGAACAGAGAGGACCTGCTGCGGAAGCAGCGGACCTTCGACAACGGCAGC
ATCCCCCACCAGATCCACCTGGGAGAGCTGCACGCCATTCTGCGGCGGCAGGAAGATTTTTACCCATTCC
TGAAGGACAACCGGGAAAAGATCGAGAAGATCCTGACCTTCCGCATCCCCTACTACGTGGGCCCTCTGGC
CAGGGGAAACAGCAGATTCGCCTGGATGACCAGAAAGAGCGAGGAAACCATCACCCCCTGGAACTTCGAG
GAAGTGGTGGACAAGGGCGCTTCCGCCCAGAGCTTCATCGAGCGGATGACCAACTTCGATAAGAACCTGC
CCAACGAGAAGGTGCTGCCCAAGCACAGCCTGCTGTACGAGTACTTCACCGTGTATAACGAGCTGACCAA
AGTGAAATACGTGACCGAGGGAATGAGAAAGCCCGCCTTCCTGAGCGGCGAGCAGAAAAAGGCCATCGTG
GACCTGCTGTTCAAGACCAACCGGAAAGTGACCGTGAAGCAGCTGAAAGAGGACTACTTCAAGAAAATCG
AGTGCTTCGACTCCGTGGAAATCTCCGGCGTGGAAGATCGGTTCAACGCCTCCCTGGGCACATACCACGA
TCTGCTGAAAATTATCAAGGACAAGGACTTCCTGGACAATGAGGAAAACGAGGACATTCTGGAAGATATC
GTGCTGACCCTGACACTGTTTGAGGACAGAGAGATGATCGAGGAACGGCTGAAAACCTATGCCCACCTGT
TCGACGACAAAGTGATGAAGCAGCTGAAGCGGCGGAGATACACCGGCTGGGGCAGGCTGAGCCGGAAGCT
GATCAACGGCATCCGGGACAAGCAGTCCGGCAAGACAATCCTGGATTTCCTGAAGTCCGACGGCTTCGCC
AACAGAAACTTCATGCAGCTGATCCACGACGACAGCCTGACCTTTAAAGAGGACATCCAGAAAGCCCAGG
TGTCCGGCCAGGGCGATAGCCTGCACGAGCACATTGCCAATCTGGCCGGCAGCCCCGCCATTAAGAAGGG
CATCCTGCAGACAGTGAAGGTGGTGGACGAGCTCGTGAAAGTGATGGGCCGGCACAAGCCCGAGAACATC
GTGATCGAAATGGCCAGAGAGAACCAGACCACCCAGAAGGGACAGAAGAACAGCCGCGAGAGAATGAAGC
GGATCGAAGAGGGCATCAAAGAGCTGGGCAGCCAGATCCTGAAAGAACACCCCGTGGAAAACACCCAGCT
GCAGAACGAGAAGCTGTACCTGTACTACCTGCAGAATGGGCGGGATATGTACGTGGACCAGGAACTGGAC
ATCAACCGGCTGTCCGACTACGATGTGGACCATATCGTGCCTCAGAGCTTTCTGAAGGACGACTCCATCG
ACAACAAGGTGCTGACCAGAAGCGACAAGAACCGGGGCAAGAGCGACAACGTGCCCTCCGAAGAGGTCGT
GAAGAAGATGAAGAACTACTGGCGGCAGCTGCTGAACGCCAAGCTGATTACCCAGAGAAAGTTCGACAAT
CTGACCAAGGCCGAGAGAGGCGGCCTGAGCGAACTGGATAAGGCCGGCTTCATCAAGAGACAGCTGGTGG
AAACCCGGCAGATCACAAAGCACGTGGCACAGATCCTGGACTCCCGGATGAACACTAAGTACGACGAGAA
TGACAAGCTGATCCGGGAAGTGAAAGTGATCACCCTGAAGTCCAAGCTGGTGTCCGATTTCCGGAAGGAT
TTCCAGTTTTACAAAGTGCGCGAGATCAACAACTACCACCACGCCCACGACGCCTACCTGAACGCCGTCG
TGGGAACCGCCCTGATCAAAAAGTACCCTAAGCTGGAAAGCGAGTTCGTGTACGGCGACTACAAGGTGTA
CGACGTGCGGAAGATGATCGCCAAGAGCGAGCAGGAAATCGGCAAGGCTACCGCCAAGTACTTCTTCTAC
AGCAACATCATGAACTTTTTCAAGACCGAGATTACCCTGGCCAACGGCGAGATCCGGAAGCGGCCTCTGA
TCGAGACAAACGGCGAAACCGGGGAGATCGTGTGGGATAAGGGCCGGGATTTTGCCACCGTGCGGAAAGT
GCTGAGCATGCCCCAAGTGAATATCGTGAAAAAGACCGAGGTGCAGACAGGCGGCTTCAGCAAAGAGTCT
ATCCTGCCCAAGAGGAACAGCGATAAGCTGATCGCCAGAAAGAAGGACTGGGACCCTAAGAAGTACGGCG
GCTTCGACAGCCCCACCGTGGCCTATTCTGTGCTGGTGGTGGCCAAAGTGGAAAAGGGCAAGTCCAAGAA
ACTGAAGAGTGTGAAAGAGCTGCTGGGGATCACCATCATGGAAAGAAGCAGCTTCGAGAAGAATCCCATC
GACTTTCTGGAAGCCAAGGGCTACAAAGAAGTGAAAAAGGACCTGATCATCAAGCTGCCTAAGTACTCCC
TGTTCGAGCTGGAAAACGGCCGGAAGAGAATGCTGGCCTCTGCCGGCGAACTGCAGAAGGGAAACGAACT
GGCCCTGCCCTCCAAATATGTGAACTTCCTGTACCTGGCCAGCCACTATGAGAAGCTGAAGGGCTCCCCC
GAGGATAATGAGCAGAAACAGCTGTTTGTGGAACAGCACAAGCACTACCTGGACGAGATCATCGAGCAGA
TCAGCGAGTTCTCCAAGAGAGTGATCCTGGCCGACGCTAATCTGGACAAAGTGCTGTCCGCCTACAACAA
GCACCGGGATAAGCCCATCAGAGAGCAGGCCGAGAATATCATCCACCTGTTTACCCTGACCAATCTGGGA
GCCCCTGCCGCCTTCAAGTACTTTGACACCACCATCGACCGGAAGAGGTACACCAGCACCAAAGAGGTGC
TGGACGCCACCCTGATCCACCAGAGCATCACCGGCCTGTACGAGACACGGATCGACCTGTCTCAGCTGGG
AGGCGACAAGCGACCTGCCGCCACAAAGAAGGCTGGACAGGCTAAGAAGAAGAAAGATTACAAAGACGAT
GACGATAAGGGATCCGGCGCAACAAACTTCTCTCTGCTGAAACAAGCCGGAGATGTCGAAGAGAATCCTG
GACCGACCGAGTACAAGCCCACGGTGCGCCTCGCCACCCGCGACGACGTCCCCAGGGCCGTACGCACCCT
CGCCGCCGCGTTCGCCGACTACCCCGCCACGCGCCACACCGTCGATCCGGACCGCCACATCGAGCGGGTC
ACCGAGCTGCAAGAACTCTTCCTCACGCGCGTCGGGCTCGACATCGGCAAGGTGTGGGTCGCGGACGACG
GCGCCGCGGTGGCGGTCTGGACCACGCCGGAGAGCGTCGAAGCGGGGGCGGTGTTCGCCGAGATCGGCCC
GCGCATGGCCGAGTTGAGCGGTTCCCGGCTGGCCGCGCAGCAACAGATGGAAGGCCTCCTGGCGCCGCAC
CGGCCCAAGGAGCCCGCGTGGTTCCTGGCCACCGTCGGAGTCTCGCCCGACCACCAGGGCAAGGGTCTGG
GCAGCGCCGTCGTGCTCCCCGGAGTGGAGGCGGCCGAGCGCGCCGGGGTGCCCGCCTTCCTGGAGACCTC
CGCGCCCCGCAACCTCCCCTTCTACGAGCGGCTCGGCTTCACCGTCACCGCCGACGTCGAGGTGCCCGAA
GGACCGCGCACCTGGTGCATGACCCGCAAGCCCGGTGCCTGAACGCGTTAAGTCGACAATCAACCTCTGG
ATTACAAAATTTGTGAAAGATTGACTGGTATTCTTAACTATGTTGCTCCTTTTACGCTATGTGGATACGC
TGCTTTAATGCCTTTGTATCATGCTATTGCTTCCCGTATGGCTTTCATTTTCTCCTCCTTGTATAAATCC
TGGTTGCTGTCTCTTTATGAGGAGTTGTGGCCCGTTGTCAGGCAACGTGGCGTGGTGTGCACTGTGTTTG
CTGACGCAACCCCCACTGGTTGGGGCATTGCCACCACCTGTCAGCTCCTTTCCGGGACTTTCGCTTTCCC
CCTCCCTATTGCCACGGCGGAACTCATCGCCGCCTGCCTTGCCCGCTGCTGGACAGGGGCTCGGCTGTTG
GGCACTGACAATTCCGTGGTGTTGTCGGGGAAATCATCGTCCTTTCCTTGGCTGCTCGCCTGTGTTGCCA
CCTGGATTCTGCGCGGGACGTCCTTCTGCTACGTCCCTTCGGCCCTCAATCCAGCGGACCTTCCTTCCCG
CGGCCTGCTGCCGGCTCTGCGGCCTCTTCCGCGTCTTCGCCTTCGCCCTCAGACGAGTCGGATCTCCCTT
TGGGCCGCCTCCCCGCGTCGACTTTAAGACCAATGACTTACAAGGCAGCTGTAGATCTTAGCCACTTTTT
AAAAGAAAAGGGGGGACTGGAAGGGCTAATTCACTCCCAACGAAGACAAGATCTGCTTTTTGCTTGTACT
GGGTCTCTCTGGTTAGACCAGATCTGAGCCTGGGAGCTCTCTGGCTAACTAGGGAACCCACTGCTTAAGC
CTCAATAAAGCTTGCCTTGAGTGCTTCAAGTAGTGTGTGCCCGTCTGTTGTGTGACTCTGGTAACTAGAG
ATCCCTCAGACCCTTTTAGTCAGTGTGGAAAATCTCTAGCAGGGCCCGTTTAAACCCGCTGATCAGCCTC
GACTGTGCCTTCTAGTTGCCAGCCATCTGTTGTTTGCCCCTCCCCCGTGCCTTCCTTGACCCTGGAAGGT
GCCACTCCCACTGTCCTTTCCTAATAAAATGAGGAAATTGCATCGCATTGTCTGAGTAGGTGTCATTCTA
TTCTGGGGGGTGGGGTGGGGCAGGACAGCAAGGGGGAGGATTGGGAAGACAATAGCAGGCATGCTGGGGA
TGCGGTGGGCTCTATGGCTTCTGAGGCGGAAAGAACCAGCTGGGGCTCTAGGGGGTATCCCC
[124 nt withheld, positions 11053-11176]
C
[91 nt withheld, positions 11178-11268]
A
[49 nt withheld, positions 11270-11318]
CCTTTGACGTTGGAGTCCACGTTCTTT
[37 nt withheld, positions 11346-11382]
ACCCTATCTCGGTCTATTCTTTTGATTTATAAGGGATTTTGCCGATTTCGGCCTATTGGTTAAAAAATGA
GCTGATTTAACAAAAATTTAACGCGAATTAATTCTGTGGAATGTGTGTCAGTTAGGGTGTGGAAAGTCCC
CAGGCTCCCCAGCAGGCAGAAGTATGCAAAGCATGCATCTCAATTAGTCAGCAACCAGGTGTGGAAAGTC
CCCAGGCTCCCCAGCAGGCAGAAGTATGCAAAGCATGCATCTCAATTAGTCAGCAACCATAGTCCCGCCC
CTAACTCCGCCCATCCCGCCCCTAACTCCGCCCAGTTCCGCCCATTCTCCGCCCCATGGCTGACTAATTT
TTTTTATTTATGCAGAGGCCGAGGCCGCCTCTGCCTCTGAGCTATTCCAGAAGTAGTGAGGAGGCTTTTT
TGGAGGCCTAGGCTTTTGCAAAAAGCTCCCGGGAGCTTGTATATCCATTTTCGGATCTGATCAGCACGTG
TTGACAATTAATCATCGGCATAGTATATCGGCATAGTATAATACGACAAGGTGAGGAACTAAACCATGGC
CAAGTTGACCAGTGCCGTTCCGGTGCTCACCGCGCGCGACGTCGCCGGAGCGGTCGAGTTCTGGACCGAC
CGGCTCGGGTTCTCCCGGGACTTCGTGGAGGACGACTTCGCCGGTGTGGTCCGGGACGACGTGACCCTGT
TCATCAGCGCGGTCCAGGACCAGGTGGTGCCGGACAACACCCTGGCCTGGGTGTGGGTGCGCGGCCTGGA
CGAGCTGTACGCCGAGTGGTCGGAGGTCGTGTCCACGAACTTCCGGGACGCCTCCGGGCCGGCCATGACC
GAGATCGGCGAGCAGCCGTGGGGGCGGGAGTTCGCCCTGCGCGACCCGGCCGGCAACTGCGTGCACTTCG
TGGCCGAGGAGCAGGACTGACACGTGCTACGAGATTTCGATTCCACCGCCGCCTTCTATGAAAGGTTGGG
CTTCGGAATCGTTTTCCGGGACGCCGGCTGGATGATCCTCCAGCGCGGGGATCTCATGCTGGAGTTCTTC
GCCCACCCCAACTTGTTTATTGCAGCTTATAATGGTTACAAATAAAGCAATAGCATCACAAATTTCACAA
ATAAAGCATTTTTTTCACTGCATTCTAGTTGTGGTTTGTCCAAACTCATCAATGTATCTTATCATGTCTG
TATACCGTCGACCTCTAGCTAGAGCTTGGCGTAATCATGGTCATAGCTGTTTCCTGTGTGAAATTGTTAT
CCGCTCACAATTCCACACAACATACGAGCCGGAAGCATAAAGTGTAAAGCCTGGGGTGCCTAATGAGTGA
GCTAACTCACATTAATTGCGTTGCGCTCACTGCCCGCTTTCCAGTCGGGAAACCTGTCGTGCCAGCTGCA
TTAATGAATCGGCCAACGCGCGGGGAGAGGCGGTTTGCGTATTGGGCGCTCTTCCGCTTCCTCGCTCACT
GACTCGCTGCGCTCGGTCGTTCGGCTGCGGCGAGCGGTATCAGCTCACTCAAAGGCGGTAATACGGTTAT
CCACAGAATCAGGGGATAACGCAGGAAAGAACATGTGAGCAAAAGGCCAGCAAAAGGCCAGGAACCGTAA
AAAGGCCGCGTTGCTGGCGTT
Features (pLannotate 1.2.2; 34 found; start..end, strand, type, name):
      1..589     -  rep_origin     ori: high-copy-number ColE1/pMB1/pBR322/pUC origin of replication
    760..1620    -  CDS            AmpR: β-lactamase; bla; confers resistance to ampicillin, carbenicillin, and related antibiotics
   1621..1725    -  promoter       AmpR promoter: bla
   1784..1836    -  misc_feature   bom (fragment): basis of mobility region from pBR322
   1991..2370    +  enhancer       CMV enhancer: human cytomegalovirus immediate early enhancer
   2371..2570    +  promoter       CMV promoter: human cytomegalovirus (CMV) immediate early promoter
   2588..2768    +  LTR            5' LTR (truncated): truncated 5' long terminal repeat (LTR) from HIV-1
   2815..2940    +  misc_feature   HIV-1 Ψ: packaging signal of human immunodeficiency virus type 1
   2924..3287    +  CDS            HIV-1 gag (fragment): gag protein from human immunodeficiency virus 1; gag
   3433..3666    +  misc_feature   RRE: The Rev response element (RRE) of HIV-1 allows for Rev-dependent mRNA export from the nucleus to the cytoplasm.
   4043..4143    +  CDS            Rev (fragment): human immunodeficiency virus 1 (HIV-1) Rev protein; rev; enhances nuclear export of unspliced and incompletely spliced viral mRNAs
   4193..4310    +  misc_feature   cPPT/CTS: central polypurine tract and central termination sequence of HIV-1
   4361..4601    +  promoter       U6 promoter: RNA polymerase III promoter for human U6 snRNA
   4631..4706    +  misc_RNA       gRNA scaffold: guide RNA scaffold for the Streptococcus pyogenes CRISPR/Cas9 system
   4724..4742    +  CDS            small t antigen (fragment): SV40 (simian virus 40) small t antigen
   4768..4979    +  promoter       EF-1α core promoter: core promoter for human elongation factor EF-1α
   5004..9107    +  CDS            Cas9: Cas9 (Csn1) endonuclease from the Streptococcus pyogenes Type II CRISPR/Cas system generates RNA-guided double strand breaks in DNA
   9245..9842    +  CDS            PuroR (fragment): puromycin N-acetyltransferase; pac from Streptomyces; confers resistance to puromycin
   9858..10446   +  misc_feature   WPRE: woodchuck hepatitis virus posttranscriptional regulatory element
  10497..10516   +  misc_feature   cPPT/CTS (fragment): central polypurine tract and central termination sequence of HIV-1
  10518..10751   +  LTR            3' LTR (ΔU3): self-inactivating 3' long terminal repeat (LTR) from HIV-1
  10783..11007   +  polyA_signal   bGH poly(A) signal: bovine growth hormone polyadenylation signal
  11011..11032   +  promoter       SV40 promoter (fragment): SV40 enhancer and early promoter
  11053..11481   +  rep_origin     f1 ori (sequence partly withheld): f1 bacteriophage origin of replication; arrow indicates direction of (+) strand synthesis
  11495..11824   +  promoter       SV40 promoter: SV40 enhancer and early promoter
  11872..11919   +  promoter       EM7 promoter: synthetic bacterial promoter&nbsp
  11938..12312   +  CDS            BleoR: antibiotic-binding protein; Sh ble from Streptoalloteichus hindustanus; confers resistance to bleomycin, phleomycin, and Zeocin™
  12322..12447   +  CDS            ble (fragment): BLE_KLEPN - Experimental evidence at protein level: Swiss-Prot protein existence level 1. Binding protein with a strong affinity to the bleomycin family of antibiotics. Binds to CL990; an antimitotic-antibiotic compound. From Klebsiella pneumoniae.
  12442..12563   +  polyA_signal   SV40 poly(A) signal: SV40 polyadenylation signal
  12634..12656   -  protein_bind   lac operator (fragment): The lac repressor binds to the lac operator to inhibit transcription in E. coli. This inhibition can be relieved by adding lactose or isopropyl-β-D-thiogalactopyranoside (IPTG). lac repressor encoded by lacI
  12660..12690   -  promoter       lac promoter: promoter for the E. coli lac operon
  12705..12726   -  protein_bind   CAP binding site: CAP binding activates transcription in the presence of cAMP. E. coli catabolite activator protein
  12739..12831   -  CDS            lacI (fragment): lac repressor; lacI; The lac repressor binds to the lac operator to inhibit transcription in E. coli. This inhibition can be relieved by adding lactose or isopropyl-β-D-thiogalactopyranoside (IPTG).
  12833..12966   -  rep_origin     RSF ori (fragment): Plasmids containing the RSF 1030 origin of replication can be propagated in E. coli cells that contain additional plasmids with compatible origins.
