[The description below was written by a language model from this plasmid's Addgene catalogue record and pLannotate feature annotations shown in this document.]
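Description:
CROP_C9_Puro_NTC1 is a third-generation-style, self-inactivating HIV-1 lentiviral transfer plasmid built on the lentiCRISPR v2 backbone and designed as an all-in-one CRISPR knockout vector. It is propagated in E. coli through a high-copy ColE1/pUC origin with ampicillin selection (AmpR under its own bla promoter). The backbone outside the viral region also carries an f1 origin and an SV40/EM7-driven BleoR cassette with an SV40 poly(A) signal. A CMV enhancer/promoter fused to a truncated 5' LTR drives production of the viral genomic RNA in packaging cells. The Ψ packaging signal, a gag fragment, the RRE and cPPT/CTS support encapsidation, Rev-dependent export and nuclear import. The ΔU3 3' LTR, followed by a bGH poly(A) signal, inactivates LTR promoter activity after integration.

The payload between the LTRs has two expression units. A human U6 RNA polymerase III promoter transcribes a single guide RNA consisting of the synthetic NTC1 spacer, introduced by Gibson cloning, joined to the Streptococcus pyogenes gRNA scaffold. Downstream, an EF-1α core promoter drives S. pyogenes Cas9, followed by a puromycin N-acetyltransferase coding sequence and a WPRE that enhances transcript expression. The feature table does not annotate the linker between Cas9 and PuroR, so how the two are co-expressed is not stated in the record.

Because NTC1 is a non-targeting guide, the construct serves as a negative control. It delivers Cas9, a guide and puromycin selection to transduced mammalian cells without directing cleavage to an intended genomic target, giving a baseline for gene-targeting versions of the same vector in knockout experiments or screens. The associated work concerns screening of cancer vulnerabilities in perfusable ex vivo cultures.
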