Addgene plasmid #183333: CROP_C9_Puro_NTC1
Purpose: All-in-One CRISPRko system containing a non-targeting control
Depositing lab: Prashant Mali. Depositing organization: University of California, San Diego (UCSD). Publication: Integrated genome and tissue engineering enables screening of cancer vulnerabilities in physiologically relevant perfusable ex vivo cultures. Hu M, Lei XY, Larson JD, McAlonis M, Ford K, McDonald D, Mach K, Rusert JM, Wechsler-Reya RJ, Mali P. Biomaterials. 2022 Jan;280:121276. doi: 10.1016/j.biomaterials.2021.121276. Epub 2021 Dec 2. PubMed 34890975.
Backbone
  Vector backbone: lentiCRISPR v2
  Vector type: Lentiviral
Growth in bacteria
  Bacterial resistance: Ampicillin, 100 μg/mL
  Growth temperature: 37°C
  Growth strain: NEB Stable
  Copy number: High Copy
Gene/Insert
  Gene/Insert name: NTC1
  gRNA/shRNA sequence: AAAAAGCTTCCGCCTGATGG
  Species: Synthetic
  Cloning method: Gibson Cloning
  Sequencing primers: 5′ --
Terms and licenses: Academic/Nonprofit Terms; Industry Terms: Not Available to Industry
How to cite: CROP_C9_Puro_NTC1 was a gift from Prashant Mali (Addgene plasmid # 183333 ; http://n2t.net/addgene:183333 ; RRID:Addgene_183333)
